>Addgene plasmid #111311 | pRS314 snu114-14 | addgene full sequence | sequence record 217161 | Addgene NGS Result
CCGCCTCTCCCCGCGCGTTGGCCGATTCATTAATGCAGCTGGCACGACAGGTTTCCCGACTGGAAAGCGG
GCAGTGAGCGCAACGCAATTAATGTGAGTTAGCTCACTCATTAGGCACCCCAGGCTTTACACTTTATGCT
TCCGGCTCGTATGTTGTGTGGAATTGTGAGCGGATAACAATTTCACACAGGAAACAGCTATGACCATGAT
TACGCCAAGCTCGAAATTAACCCTCACTAAAGGGAACAAAAGCTGGTACCGGGCCCCCCCTCGAGGTAGC
GTATACTCTGGCATTTTTCATTTATTTGACTTATTTTTATTTATTTTATTGTACAATGGCAAACAAATAC
ACGGACTGGTATGTTCTTCGTCAAATTGATGATCTGTTCTTTTGGCTTATCCTTATGGGATGATTAATGA
TTGTTAAAGCCTCATTGCGGAAATTTTAATGCCGGAAAGGCCTGAAAAATTTCAAAGTGGCAGAAAACAA
GGCTTTGGGGCATTACTTGCCAACGGCTGACGATTGCTAGCTGCTTTTACAGAAGCGATACACAATAGCT
CCTAACATAGCAAAATGGAAGGTGACGATTTATTCGATGAGTTTGGAAATTTGATCGGAGTTGATCCTTT
TGACTCGGATGAAGAAGAAAGTGTGCTGGATGAGCAAGAACAATATCAAACCAATACGTTTGAGGGGAGC
GGCAACAACAATGAGATTGAGAGCAGACAACTTACCTCGTTAGGAAGTAAAAAGGAACTTGGAATTTCCT
TAGAGCACCCTTATGGTAAGGAAGTGGAAGTATTAATGGAAACTAAGAACACACAGTCACCACAGACTCC
ACTGGTAGAGCCGGTTACAGAACGAACAAAGTTGCAAGAGCATACAATTTTTACACAATTAAAAAAAAAC
ATTCCGAAGACTAGATATAATCGAGACTATATGTTATCAATGGCTAACATTCCGGAGAGGATAATAAATG
TTGGTGTCATTGGACCTCTTCACTCAGGTAAGACCTCTTTGATGGATCTCCTAGTAATCGACTCACACAA
ACGCATACCAGATATGTCTAAGAATGTAGAACTTGGATGGAAACCGCTAAGATACCTGGATAATTTGAAA
CAAGAGATTGACCGGGGTCTTTCCATTAAACTTAATGGTTCCACTCTACTCTGCACCGATTTAGAATCCA
AGTCTAGAATGATAAACTTTTTGGATGCACCAGGGCATGTTAATTTTATGGATGAAACGGCAGTCGCACT
TGCAGCAAGTGATCTGGTTTTAATCGTGATAGATGTTGTAGAAGGTGTTACATTTGTGGTAGAGCAATTG
ATAAAACAAAGTATTAAAAATAATGTAGCAATGTGTTTTGTTATAAATAAACTCGACAGATTGATTCTAG
ATTTAAAGTTGCCACCAATGGACGCATACTTGAAGTTAAATCATATAATTGCAAATATCAATTCCTTTAC
GAAGGGAAACGTGTTTTCACCAATAGACAATAACATAATATTTGCGTCTACAAAGCTGGGCTTCACATTC
ACTATCAAGGAATTTGTTTCTTATTATTACGCCCACTCCATACCTTCTTCTAAGATAGACGACTTTACCA
CAAGGCTATGGGGTAGCGTATATTACCATAAAGGTAATTTCAGGACAAAACCATTTGAAAATGTAGAGAA
GTACCCGACTTTCGTTGAATTTATCCTCATCCCGCCTTATAAAATATTTTCCTACGCTTTATCTATGGAG
AAAGATAAATTAAAGAATTTGTTAAGGTCTAACTTTAGAGTTAATTTAAGTCAAGAGGCCCTCCAGTACG
ATCCGCAACCTTTTTTAAAACACGTTCTACAGTTAATATTTAGGCAACAAACCGGTCTTGTAGATGCGAT
AACCAGATGTTATCAACCATTTGAATTATTCGACAATAAGACAGCTCATCTTTCAATTCCAGGAAAATCT
ACACCAGAAGGCACTCTTTGGGCTCATGTACTGAAAACTGTGGATTACGGTGGAGCAGAGTGGTCCCTTG
TACGGATATACTCTGGACTTTTGAAGAGAGGGGATACAGTACGTATACTTGATACATCACAATCTGAATC
TCGCCAAAAAAGACAGTTGCATGATATCTCAAAGACGGAAACCTCCAACGAAGATGAAGATGAAGATGAC
GAAACGCCTTCATGTGAGGTCGAAGAAATTGGCTTATTAGGTGGCAGATATGTCTATCCGGTTCATGAAG
CACACAAAGGACAGATAGTATTAATAAAAGGTATTTCAAGTGCATATATTAAATCCGCGACGTTGTACTC
TGTAAAGAGTAAGGAGGACATGAAACAGCTAAAATTTTTCAAACCTTTAGATTATATTACCGAGGCAGTT
TTCAAAATTGTTCTTCAACCTTTACTGCCAAGGGAATTACCCAAGTTATTGGATGCCCTGAACAAAATTT
CGAAATACTACCCAGGCGTTATTATTAAAGTTGAGGAATCTGGAGAACATGTAATACTAGGAAATGGAGA
GCTGTATATGGACTGTTTGTTGTATGATCTAAGAGCGAGTTATGCAAAGATAGAAATTAAAATATCTGAT
CCTTTAACTGTTTTTTCTGAAAGTTGCTCAAATGAATCGTTCGCTTCAATACCTGTAAGTAATTCGATAT
CTCGCCTTGGTGAGGAAAATTTACCAGGTCTGTCGATTAGTGTAGCCGCTGAACCAATGGACTCTAAAAT
GATTCAGGATTTGAGCAGGAACACATTGGGAAAGGGTCAAAACTGCTTGGATATTGACGGAATAATGGAC
AACCCAAGGAAACTATCCAAAATATTGAGAACCGAGTATGGGTGGGATTCGTTGGCATCAAGAAACGTTT
GGTCTTTTTATAATGGCAACGTGTTGATTAATGACACTTTGCCAGATGAAATCAGTCCTGAATTATTATC
CAAATATAAGGAACAAATAATACAAGGATTTTACTGGGCTGTAAAAGAGGGGCCTTTGGCAGAAGAACCA
ATTTATGGTGTACAGTATAAATTGTTATCGATCTCAGTACCTTCCGACGTAAACATTGACGTTATGAAAA
GTCAAATTATTCCGCTAATGAAAAAAGCCTGTTACGTTGGCTTACTGACAGCAATCCCAATTTTATTGGA
ACCCATCTATGAAGTTGACATCACGGTCCACGCCCCCTTGCTGCCAATAGTAGAGGAACTTATGAAGAAG
AGACGTGGAAGCAGGATATACAAAACAATAAAAGTGGCAGGGACACCATTGTTGGAGGTTCGTGGACAAG
TTCCGGTTATTGAATCTGCAGGATTCGAGACAGATTTGAGATTATCTACGAATGGTCTTGGTATGTGTCA
GCTGTACTTTTGGCACAAGATATGGAGGAAGGTTCCTGGTGATGTTTTGGATAAAGATGCGTTTATTCCA
AAATTGAAACCCGCACCTATCAACAGTTTAAGTCGTGATTTCGTGATGAAAACAAGAAGGCGGAAGGGTA
TTTCTACAGGTGGATTTATGTCAAATGATGGTCCTACGCTTGAAAAGTATATAAGCGCTGAATTATACGC
TCAATTAAGAGAAAATGGCTTAGTACCGTGAAAATCTTGGCGCATAAGAATTAAGCAATATGTCCACAAT
ATTTTTATTCAGCAGAATTTACATATGACTTCGTATTTAGTGATATAACTACTCATCGGGACTGAAAATT
TTTTATTTCTGCCTAAATACAGATGAGATGAGCTTTATAGAATTTTACGCTGTTAAAAAGTTAAACGGTA
ACAAAGCACAGTTAGTTGAACAACGGTATATAGAGAATGGCGAGCTCCAATTCGCCCTATAGTGAGTCGT
ATTACAATTCACTGGCCGTCGTTTTACAACGTCGTGACTGGGAAAACCCTGGCGTTACCCAACTTAATCG
CCTTGCAGCACATCCCCCTTTCGCCAGCTGGCGTAATAGCGAAGAGGCCCGCACCGATCGCCCTTCCCAA
CAGTTGCGCAGCCTGAATGGCGAATGG
[124 nt withheld, positions 4018-4141]
C
[91 nt withheld, positions 4143-4233]
A
[49 nt withheld, positions 4235-4283]
CCTTTGACGTTGGAGTCCACGTTCTTT
[37 nt withheld, positions 4311-4347]
ACCCTATCTCGGTCTATTCTTTTGATTTATAAGGGATTTTGCCGATTTCGGCCTATTGGTTAAAAAATGA
GCTGATTTAACAAAAATTTAACGCGAATTTTAACAAAATATTAACGCTTACAATTTCCTGATGCGGTATT
TTCTCCTTACGCATCTGTGCGGTATTTCACACCGCATAGATCGGCAAGTGCACAAACAATACTTAAATAA
ATACTACTCAGTAATAACCTATTTCTTAGCATTTTTGACGAAATTTGCTATTTTGTTAGAGTCTTTTACA
CCATTTGTCTCCACACCTCCGCTTACATCAACACCAATAACGCCATTTAATCTAAGCGCATCACCAACAT
TTTCTGGCGTCAGTCCACCAGCTAACATAAAATGTAAGCTTTCGGGGCTCTCTTGCCTTCCAACCCAGTC
AGAAATCGAGTTCCAATCCAAAAGTTCACCTGTCCCACCTGCTTCTGAATCAAACAAGGGAATAAACGAA
TGAGGTTTCTGTGAAGCTGCACTGAGTAGTATGTTGCAGTCTTTTGGAAATACGAGTCTTTTAATAACTG
GCAAACCGAGGAACTCTTGGTATTCTTGCCACGACTCATCTCCATGCAGTTGGACGATATCAATGCCGTA
ATCATTGACCAGAGCCAAAACATCCTCCTTAGGTTGATTACGAAACACGCCAACCAAGTATTTCGGAGTG
CCTGAACTATTTTTATATGCTTTTACAAGACTTGAAATTTTCCTTGCAATAACCGGGTCAATTGTTCTCT
TTCTATTGGGCACACATATAATACCCAGCAAGTCAGCATCGGAATCTAGAGCACATTCTGCGGCCTCTGT
GCTCTGCAAGCCGCAAACTTTCACCAATGGACCAGAACTACCTGTGAAATTAATAACAGACATACTCCAA
GCTGCCTTTGTGTGCTTAATCACGTATACTCACGTGCTCAATAGTCACCAATGCCCTCCCTCTTGGCCCT
CTCCTTTTCTTTTTTCGACCGAATTAATTCTTAATCGGCAAAAAAAGAAAAGCTCCGGATCAAGATTGTA
CGTAAGGTGACAAGCTATTTTTCAATAAAGAATATCTTCCACTACTGCCATCTGGCGTCATAACTGCAAA
GTACACATATATTACGATGCTGTTCTATTAAATGCTTCCTATATTATATATATAGTAATGTCGTGATCTA
TGGTGCACTCTCAGTACAATCTGCTCTGATGCCGCATAGTTAAGCCAGCCCCGACACCCGCCAACACCCG
CTGACGCGCCCTGACGGGCTTGTCTGCTCCCGGCATCCGCTTACAGACAAGCTGTGACCGTCTCCGGGAG
CTGCATGTGTCAGAGGTTTTCACCGTCATCACCGAAACGCGCGAGACGAAAGGGCCTCGTGATACGCCTA
TTTTTATAGGTTAATGTCATGATAATAATGGTTTCTTAGACGGATCGCTTGCCTGTAACTTACACGCGCC
TCGTATCTTTTAATGATGGAATAATTTGGGAATTTACTCTGTGTTTATTTATTTTTATGTTTTGTATTTG
GATTTTAGAAAGTAAATAAAGAAGGTAGAAGAGTTACGGAATGAAGAAAAAAAAATAAACAAAGGTTTAA
AAAATTTCAACAAAAAGCGTACTTTACATATATATTTATTAGACAAGAAAAGCAGATTAAATAGATATAC
ATTCGATTAACGATAAGTAAAATGTAAAATCACAGGATTTTCGTGTGTGGTCTTCTACACAGACAAGATG
AAACAATTCGGCATTAATACCTGAGAGCAGGAAGAGCAAGATAAAAGGTAGTATTTGTTGGCGATCCCCC
TAGAGTCTTTTACATCTTCGGAAAACAAAAACTATTTTTTCTTTAATTTCTTTTTTTACTTTCTATTTTT
AATTTATATATTTATATTAAAAAATTTAAATTATAATTATTTTTATAGCACGTGATGAAAAGGACCCAGG
TGGCACTTTTCGGGGAAATGTGCGCGGAACCCCTATTTGTTTATTTTTCTAAATACATTCAAATATGTAT
CCGCTCATGAGACAATAACCCTGATAAATGCTTCAATAATATTGAAAAAGGAAGAGTATGAGTATTCAAC
ATTTCCGTGTCGCCCTTATTCCCTTTTTTGCGGCATTTTGCCTTCCTGTTTTTGCTCACCCAGAAACGCT
GGTGAAAGTAAAAGATGCTGAAGATCAGTTGGGTGCACGAGTGGGTTACATCGAACTGGATCTCAACAGC
GGTAAGATCCTTGAGAGTTTTCGCCCCGAAGAACGTTTTCCAATGATGAGCACTTTTAAAGTTCTGCTAT
GTGGCGCGGTATTATCCCGTATTGACGCCGGGCAAGAGCAACTCGGTCGCCGCATACACTATTCTCAGAA
TGACTTGGTTGAGTACTCACCAGTCACAGAAAAGCATCTTACGGATGGCATGACAGTAAGAGAATTATGC
AGTGCTGCCATAACCATGAGTGATAACACTGCGGCCAACTTACTTCTGACAACGATCGGAGGACCGAAGG
AGCTAACCGCTTTTTTGCACAACATGGGGGATCATGTAACTCGCCTTGATCGTTGGGAACCGGAGCTGAA
TGAAGCCATACCAAACGACGAGCGTGACACCACGATGCCTGTAGCAATGGCAACAACGTTGCGCAAACTA
TTAACTGGCGAACTACTTACTCTAGCTTCCCGGCAACAATTAATAGACTGGATGGAGGCGGATAAAGTTG
CAGGACCACTTCTGCGCTCGGCCCTTCCGGCTGGCTGGTTTATTGCTGATAAATCTGGAGCCGGTGAGCG
TGGGTCTCGCGGTATCATTGCAGCACTGGGGCCAGATGGTAAGCCCTCCCGTATCGTAGTTATCTACACG
ACGGGGAGTCAGGCAACTATGGATGAACGAAATAGACAGATCGCTGAGATAGGTGCCTCACTGATTAAGC
ATTGGTAACTGTCAGACCAAGTTTACTCATATATACTTTAGATTGATTTAAAACTTCATTTTTAATTTAA
AAGGATCTAGGTGAAGATCCTTTTTGATAATCTCATGACCAAAATCCCTTAACGTGAGTTTTCGTTCCAC
TGAGCGTCAGACCCCGTAGAAAAGATCAAAGGATCTTCTTGAGATCCTTTTTTTCTGCGCGTAATCTGCT
GCTTGCAAACAAAAAAACCACCGCTACCAGCGGTGGTTTGTTTGCCGGATCAAGAGCTACCAACTCTTTT
TCCGAAGGTAACTGGCTTCAGCAGAGCGCAGATACCAAATACTGTTCTTCTAGTGTAGCCGTAGTTAGGC
CACCACTTCAAGAACTCTGTAGCACCGCCTACATACCTCGCTCTGCTAATCCTGTTACCAGTGGCTGCTG
CCAGTGGCGATAAGTCGTGTCTTACCGGGTTGGACTCAAGACGATAGTTACCGGATAAGGCGCAGCGGTC
GGGCTGAACGGGGGGTTCGTGCACACAGCCCAGCTTGGAGCGAACGACCTACACCGAACTGAGATACCTA
CAGCGTGAGCTATGAGAAAGCGCCACGCTTCCCGAAGGGAGAAAGGCGGACAGGTATCCGGTAAGCGGCA
GGGTCGGAACAGGAGAGCGCACGAGGGAGCTTCCAGGGGGAAACGCCTGGTATCTTTATAGTCCTGTCGG
GTTTCGCCACCTCTGACTTGAGCGTCGATTTTTGTGATGCTCGTCAGGGGGGCGGAGCCTATGGAAAAAC
GCCAGCAACGCGGCCTTTTTACGGTTCCTGGCCTTTTGCTGGCCTTTTGCTCACATGTTCTTTCCTGCGT
TATCCCCTGATTCTGTGGATAACCGTATTACCGCCTTTGAGTGAGCTGATACCGCTCGCCGCAGCCGAAC
GACCGAGCGCAGCGAGTCAGTGAGCGAGGAAGCGGAAGAGCGCCCAATACGCAAA
Features (pLannotate 1.2.2; 19 found; start..end, strand, type, name):
     90..111     +  protein_bind   CAP binding site: CAP binding activates transcription in the presence of cAMP. E. coli catabolite activator protein
    126..156     +  promoter       lac promoter: promoter for the E. coli lac operon
    164..180     +  protein_bind   lac operator: The lac repressor binds to the lac operator to inhibit transcription in E. coli. This inhibition can be relieved by adding lactose or isopropyl-β-D-thiogalactopyranoside (IPTG). lac repressor encoded by lacI
    225..243     +  promoter       T3 promoter: promoter for bacteriophage T3 RNA polymerase
    255..277     -  misc_feature   MCS (fragment): pBluescript multiple cloning site
    575..3598    +  CDS            SNU114: SN114_YEAST - Also known as GIN10. Experimental evidence at protein level: Swiss-Prot protein existence level 1. Component of the U5 snRNP complex required for pre-mRNA splicing. Binds GTP. From Saccharomyces cerevisiae (strain ATCC 204508 / S288c) (Baker's yeast).
   3836..3854    -  promoter       T7 promoter: promoter for bacteriophage T7 RNA polymerase
   3857..4014    +  CDS            lacZα (fragment): LacZα fragment of β-galactosidase; lacZ fragment
   4018..4446    +  rep_origin     f1 ori (sequence partly withheld): f1 bacteriophage origin of replication; arrow indicates direction of (+) strand synthesis
   4474..4525    -  misc_feature   bom (fragment): basis of mobility region from pBR322
   4576..5250    -  CDS            TRP1: phosphoribosylanthranilate isomerase, required for tryptophan biosynthesis; S. cerevisiae TRP1; yeast auxotrophic marker
   5251..5398    -  promoter       TRP1 promoter: S. cerevisiae TRP1
   5536..5585    -  misc_feature   bom (fragment): basis of mobility region from pBR322
   5687..5722    -  CDS            rop (fragment): Rop protein, which maintains plasmids at low copy number; rop
   5790..6293    -  misc_feature   CEN/ARS: S. cerevisiae CEN6 centromere fused to an autonomously replicating sequence
   6330..6434    +  promoter       AmpR promoter: bla
   6435..7295    +  CDS            AmpR: β-lactamase; bla; confers resistance to ampicillin, carbenicillin, and related antibiotics
   7466..8054    +  rep_origin     ori: high-copy-number ColE1/pMB1/pBR322/pUC origin of replication
   8237..77      +  CDS            lacI (fragment) (across the origin): lac repressor; lacI; The lac repressor binds to the lac operator to inhibit transcription in E. coli. This inhibition can be relieved by adding lactose or isopropyl-β-D-thiogalactopyranoside (IPTG).
