[The description below was written by a language model from this plasmid's Addgene catalogue record and pLannotate feature annotations shown in this document.]
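Description:
pRS314 snu114-14 is a yeast–E. coli shuttle plasmid built on the pRS314 backbone, a centromeric vector of the pRS series. In Saccharomyces cerevisiae it is maintained at low, roughly single-copy levels by a CEN6/ARS element and selected through the TRP1 auxotrophic marker, which is expressed from its own promoter and complements tryptophan auxotrophy. In bacteria it replicates from a ColE1/pUC-type origin and is selected with ampicillin via the β-lactamase gene. An f1 origin is also present for single-stranded DNA production. The cloning region retains the usual pBluescript-derived elements, including the lac promoter and operator, a lacZα fragment, and flanking T3 and T7 promoters. The sequenced plasmid is about 8.25 kb, slightly larger than the nominal catalogue size of 8 kb.

The insert is a mutant allele of the budding yeast gene SNU114 (also called GIN10 or YKL173W), which encodes a GTP-binding component of the U5 snRNP required for pre-mRNA splicing. The annotated coding sequence spans roughly 3 kb, with about 300 bp of unannotated sequence upstream and some 240 bp downstream. This flanking DNA may carry native regulatory regions, but the record names no yeast promoter or terminator for the gene. The allele is designated snu114-14, and the record does not specify which nucleotide or amino acid changes define it.

The associated study is a genetic analysis of Snu114, pointing to a role for its C terminus during spliceosome activation. This fits use of the plasmid to supply the mutant allele at near-physiological copy number in yeast for phenotypic or genetic interaction studies of splicing.
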