Addgene plasmid #111311: pRS314 snu114-14
Purpose: snu114-14
Depositing lab: Christine Guthrie. Depositing organization: University of California, San Francisco (UCSF). Publication: Genetic analysis reveals a role for the C terminus of the Saccharomyces cerevisiae GTPase Snu114 during spliceosome activation. Brenner TJ, Guthrie C. Genetics. 2005 Jul;170(3):1063-80. doi: 10.1534/genetics.105.042044. Epub 2005 May 23. PubMed 15911574.
Backbone
  Vector backbone: pRS314
  Backbone size w/o insert (bp): 4783
  Total vector size (bp): 8000
  Vector type: Yeast Expression
  Selectable markers: TRP1
Growth in bacteria
  Bacterial resistance: Ampicillin, 100 μg/mL
  Growth temperature: 37°C
  Growth strain: DH5alpha
  Copy number: Low Copy
Gene/Insert
  Gene/Insert name: SNU114 (alt names: GIN10; YKL173W)
  Species: S. cerevisiae (budding yeast)
  Insert size (bp): 3000
  Mutation: snu114-14
Terms and licenses: Academic/Nonprofit Terms; Industry Terms: Not Available to Industry
How to cite: pRS314 snu114-14 was a gift from Christine Guthrie (Addgene plasmid # 111311 ; http://n2t.net/addgene:111311 ; RRID:Addgene_111311)
